Addgene plasmid #43052: I-CCGC
Depositing lab: Chad Cowan & Kiran Musunuru. Depositing organization: Harvard University. Publication: A TALEN Genome-Editing System for Generating Human Stem Cell-Based Disease Models. Ding Q, Lee YK, Schaefer EA, Peters DT, Veres A, Kim K, Kuperwasser N, Motola DL, Meissner TB, Hendriks WT, Trevisan M, Gupta RM, Moisan A, Banks E, Friesen M, Schinzel RT, Xia F, Tang A, Xia Y, Figueroa E, Wann A, Ahfeldt T, Daheron L, Zhang F, Rubin LL, Peng LF, Chung RT, Musunuru K, Cowan CA. Cell Stem Cell. 2012 Dec 12. pii: S1934-5909(12)00645-5. doi: 10.1016/j.stem.2012.11.011. PubMed 23246482.
Backbone
  Vector backbone: pCRII-TOPO
  Backbone manufacturer: Invitrogen
  Backbone size w/o insert (bp): 3973
  Vector type: Bacterial Cloning
Growth in bacteria
  Bacterial resistance: Ampicillin and Kanamycin, 100 & 50 μg/mL
  Growth temperature: 37°C
  Growth strain: Top10
  Copy number: High Copy
Gene/Insert
  Gene/Insert name: I-CCGC
  Species: Synthetic
  Insert size (bp): 424
  Cloning method: TOPO Cloning
  Sequencing primers: 5′ T7; 3′ M13-rev
Terms and licenses: Academic/Nonprofit Terms; Industry Terms: Not Available to Industry
How to cite: I-CCGC was a gift from Chad Cowan & Kiran Musunuru (Addgene plasmid # 43052 ; http://n2t.net/addgene:43052 ; RRID:Addgene_43052)
