[The description below was written by a language model from this plasmid's Addgene catalogue record.]
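Description:
I-CCGC is a bacterial cloning plasmid built on the commercial pCRII-TOPO backbone (about 4.0 kb without insert), into which a 424 bp synthetic fragment was introduced by TOPO cloning. It is a high-copy plasmid maintained in standard E. coli cloning strains and carries both ampicillin and kanamycin resistance, consistent with the dual-marker design of pCRII-TOPO. The insert is flanked by the backbone's T7 and M13-reverse priming sites, which the record lists for sequencing across the cloned fragment. No feature table is provided, so the detailed arrangement of elements in this particular clone cannot be confirmed beyond these catalogue fields.

The insert is described only by its name and as synthetic. The record does not state what it encodes, and no promoter, tag or reporter is associated with it, so it appears to be a storage and propagation clone rather than an expression construct. The plasmid was deposited with a publication describing a TALEN genome-editing system for generating human stem cell-based disease models. In that context, the name plausibly denotes a pre-assembled module of TAL effector repeats recognising the four-base sequence CCGC, with the "I" prefix indicating a position in an ordered assembly scheme. A size of roughly 424 bp would be compatible with about four repeat units of around 100 bp each. This reading is an inference from the name, size and associated paper, not something stated in the record. On that basis, the plasmid would serve as a library component from which the repeat block is taken and joined with other modules to build custom TALE DNA-binding arrays for nuclease constructs.
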