>Addgene plasmid #43052 | I-CCGC | depositor partial sequence | sequence record 58317 | I-CCGC sequence 424 bps
CGTCTCCTGACCCCAGAGCAGGTCGTGGCGATCGCAAGCCACGACGGAGGAAAGCAAGCCTTGGAAACAG
TACAGAGGCTGTTGCCTGTGCTGTGCCAAGCGCACGGACTCACCCCAGAGCAGGTCGTGGCGATCGCAAG
CCACGACGGAGGAAAGCAAGCCTTGGAAACAGTACAGAGGCTGTTGCCTGTGCTGTGCCAAGCGCACGGC
CTCACCCCAGAGCAGGTCGTGGCAATCGCGAGCAATAACGGCGGAAAACAGGCTTTGGAAACGGTGCAGA
GGCTCCTTCCAGTGCTGTGCCAAGCGCACGGATTAACCCCAGAGCAGGTCGTGGCAATCGCGAGCCACGA
CGGAGGAAAGCAAGCCTTGGAAACAGTACAGAGGCTGTTGCCTGTGCTGTGCCAAGCGCACGGCTTAAGA
GACG
