>Addgene plasmid #43052 | I-CCGC | addgene partial sequence | sequence record 59905 | M13-F20 5'-TGTAAAACGACGGCCAGT-3'
CTATAGGGCGAATTGGGCCCTCTAGATGCATGCTCGAGCGGCCGCCAGTGTGATGGATATCTGCAGAATT
CGCCCTTAAGTATCTTTCCTGTGCCCACGTCTCTTAAGCCGTGCGCTTGGCACAGCACAGGCAACAGCCT
CTGTACTGTTTCCAAGGCTTGCTTTCCTCCGTCGTGGCTCGCGATTGCCACGACCTGCTCTGGGGTTAAT
CCGTGCGCTTGGCACAGCACTGGAAGGAGCCTCTGCACCGTTTCCAAAGCCTGTTTTCCGCCGTTATTGC
TCGCGATTGCCACGACCTGCTCTGGGGTGAGGCCGTGCGCTTGGCACAGCACAGGCAACAGCCTCTGTAC
TGTTTCCAAGGCTTGCTTTCCTCCGTCGTGGCTTGCGATCGCCACGACCTGCTCTGGGGTGAGTCCGTGC
GCTTGGCACAGCACAGGCAACAGCCTCTGTACTGTTTCCAAGGCTTGCTTTCCTCCGTCGTGGCTTGCGA
TCGCCACGACCTGCTCTGGGGTCAGGAGACGCGCTAGGACGGCATCTATATAAGGGCGAATTCCAGCACA
CTGGCGGCCGTTACTAGTGGATCCGAGCTCGGTACCAAGCTTGATGCATAGCTTGAGTATTCTATAGTGT
CACCTAAATAGCTTGGCGTAATCATGGTCATAGCTGTTTCCTGTGTGAAATTGTTATCCGCTCACAATTC
CACACAACATACGAGCCGGAAGCATAAAGTGTAAAGCCTGGGGTGCCTAATGAGTGAGCTAACTCACATT
AATTGCGTTGCGCTCACTGCCCGCTTTCCAGTCGGGAAACCTGTCGTGCCAGCTGCATTAATGAATCG
